Addgene plasmid #221067: polySUMO3
Purpose: Expression of polySUMO3 protein under T7 promoter
Depositing lab: Michael Rosen. Depositing organization: University of Texas Southwestern Medical Center. Publication: Surface Charge Can Modulate Phase Separation of Multidomain Proteins. Kim J, Qin S, Zhou HX, Rosen MK. J Am Chem Soc. 2024 Feb 7;146(5):3383-3395. doi: 10.1021/jacs.3c12789. Epub 2024 Jan 23. PubMed 38262618.
Backbone
  Vector backbone: pMAL
  Backbone size w/o insert (bp): 6600
  Vector type: Bacterial Expression
Growth in bacteria
  Bacterial resistance: Ampicillin, 100 μg/mL
  Growth temperature: 37°C
  Growth strain: DH5alpha
  Copy number: Low Copy
Gene/Insert
  Gene/Insert name: Five repeats of SUMO3 each separated by (GGS)4
  Species: H. sapiens (human)
  Entrez Gene: SUMO3 (a.k.a. SMT3A, SMT3H1, SUMO-3, Smt3B)
  Promoter: tac
  Tag / fusion protein: MBP (N terminal on insert); His (C terminal on insert)
  Cloning method: Restriction Enzyme; 5′ cloning site NdeI (unknown if destroyed); 3′ cloning site BamHI (unknown if destroyed)
  Sequencing primers: 5′ GGTCGTCAGACTGTCGATGAAGCC; 3′ TGTCCTACTCAGGAGAGCGTTCAC
Terms and licenses: Academic/Nonprofit Terms; Industry Terms: Not Available to Industry
How to cite: polySUMO3 was a gift from Michael Rosen (Addgene plasmid # 221067 ; http://n2t.net/addgene:221067 ; RRID:Addgene_221067)
