[The description below was written by a language model from this plasmid's Addgene catalogue record and pLannotate feature annotations shown in this document.]
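Description:
polySUMO3 is a bacterial expression plasmid built on a pMAL backbone for producing an engineered multivalent SUMO3 protein in E. coli. It carries an ampicillin resistance gene (β-lactamase) for selection and a ColE1/pMB1-type origin accompanied by the rop gene and bom region, consistent with its listing as low copy. An M13 phage origin is also present. The sequenced plasmid is about 8.3 kb.

The insert encodes five tandem copies of human SUMO3, each separated by a flexible (GGS)4 linker, cloned between NdeI and BamHI. It is fused downstream of a signal-sequence-less, cytosolic maltose binding protein and carries a C-terminal His tag. TEV protease sites are annotated both between MBP and the repeat array and between the array and the His tag, so both tags can be cleaved off after affinity purification. The automated annotation flags only two of the repeats, and labels them as bovine SUMO2 fragments. This probably reflects the close similarity of SUMO2 and SUMO3 and the difficulty of annotating repeated sequence, rather than a different insert.

Although the stated purpose mentions a T7 promoter, the insert field and the feature table both indicate a tac promoter with a lac operator. A lacIq-driven lacI gene on the plasmid supplies repressor, making expression IPTG-inducible, and rrnB T1/T2 terminators follow the cassette. A residual lacZα fragment from the backbone lies downstream of the coding region. The associated publication concerns how surface charge modulates phase separation of multidomain proteins, so the construct is presumably used to prepare the recombinant polySUMO3 scaffold for such in vitro studies.
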