Features (pLannotate 1.2.2; 24 found; start..end, strand, type, name):
      7..34      +  terminator     rrnB T2 terminator: transcription terminator T2 from the E. coli rrnB gene
     53..144     +  promoter       AmpR promoter: bla
    145..1005    +  CDS            AmpR: β-lactamase; bla; confers resistance to ampicillin, carbenicillin, and related antibiotics
   1047..1560    -  rep_origin     M13 ori (sequence partly withheld): M13 bacteriophage origin of replication; arrow indicates direction of (+) strand synthesis
   1671..2259    +  rep_origin     ori: high-copy-number ColE1/pMB1/pBR322/pUC origin of replication
   2445..2514    -  misc_feature   bom (fragment): basis of mobility region from pBR322
   2512..2610    -  misc_feature   bom (fragment): basis of mobility region from pBR322
   2712..2903    -  CDS            rop: Rop protein, which maintains plasmids at low copy number; rop
   2920..3300    +  CDS            YPB1_ECOLX: Protein predicted: Swiss-Prot protein existence level 4. From Escherichia coli.
   3399..3476    +  promoter       lacIq promoter: lacI (mutant); In the lacIq allele, a single base change in the promoter boosts expression of the lacI gene about 10-fold.
   3477..4559    +  CDS            lacI: lac repressor; lacI; The lac repressor binds to the lac operator to inhibit transcription in E. coli. This inhibition can be relieved by adding lactose or isopropyl-β-D-thiogalactopyranoside (IPTG).
   4572..4593    +  protein_bind   CAP binding site: CAP binding activates transcription in the presence of cAMP. E. coli catabolite activator protein
   4612..4629    +  promoter       tet promoter (fragment): E. coli promoter for tetracycline efflux protein gene
   4802..4830    +  promoter       tac promoter: strong E. coli promoter; hybrid between the trp and lac UV5 promoters
   4838..4854    +  protein_bind   lac operator: The lac repressor binds to the lac operator to inhibit transcription in E. coli. This inhibition can be relieved by adding lactose or isopropyl-β-D-thiogalactopyranoside (IPTG). lac repressor encoded by lacI
   4924..6024    +  CDS            MBP: maltose binding protein from E. coli; malE (mutated); This version of the gene does not encode a signal sequence, so MBP will remain in the cytosol.
   6097..6117    +  CDS            TEV site: tobacco etch virus (TEV) protease recognition and cleavage site
   7081..7350    +  CDS            SUMO2 (fragment): SUMO2_BOVIN - Also known as SMT3B From Bos taurus (Bovine).
   7393..7662    +  CDS            SUMO2 (fragment): SUMO2_BOVIN - Also known as SMT3B From Bos taurus (Bovine).
   7687..7707    +  CDS            TEV site: tobacco etch virus (TEV) protease recognition and cleavage site
   7708..7724    +  CDS            capTEV™ (fragment): composite tag for in vivo biotinylation, TEV protease cleavage, and 6xHis tagging
   7737..7891    +  CDS            lacZα (fragment): LacZα fragment of β-galactosidase; lacZ fragment
   7984..8099    +  ncRNA          5S rRNA: Accession: RF00001 - 5S ribosomal RNA
   8103..8189    +  terminator     rrnB T1 terminator: Escherichia coli rrnB; transcription terminator T1 from the E. coli rrnB gene
>Addgene plasmid #221067 | polySUMO3 | addgene full sequence | sequence record 459093 | Addgene NGS Result
TTAAGCAGAAGGCCATCCTGACGGATGGCCTTTTTGCGTTTCTACAAACTCTTTTGTTTATTTTTCTAAA
TACATTCAAATATGTATCCGCTCATGAGACAATAACCCTGATAAATGCTTCAATAATATTGAAAAAGGAA
GAGTATGAGTATTCAACATTTCCGTGTCGCCCTTATTCCCTTTTTTGCGGCATTTTGCCTTCCTGTTTTT
GCTCACCCAGAAACGCTGGTGAAAGTAAAAGATGCTGAAGATCAGTTGGGTGCACGAGTGGGTTACATCG
AACTGGATCTCAACAGCGGTAAGATCCTTGAGAGTTTTCGCCCCGAAGAACGTTTCCCAATGATGAGCAC
TTTTAAAGTTCTGCTATGTGGCGCGGTATTATCCCGTGTTGACGCCGGGCAAGAGCAACTCGGTCGCCGC
ATACACTATTCTCAGAATGACTTGGTTGAGTACTCACCAGTCACAGAAAAGCATCTTACGGATGGCATGA
CAGTAAGAGAATTATGCAGTGCTGCCATAACCATGAGTGATAACACTGCGGCCAACTTACTTCTGACAAC
GATCGGAGGACCGAAGGAGCTAACCGCTTTTTTGCACAACATGGGGGATCATGTAACTCGCCTTGATCGT
TGGGAACCGGAGCTGAATGAAGCCATACCAAACGACGAGCGTGACACCACGATGCCTGTAGCAATGGCAA
CAACGTTGCGCAAACTATTAACTGGCGAACTACTTACTCTAGCTTCCCGGCAACAATTAATAGACTGGAT
GGAGGCGGATAAAGTTGCAGGACCACTTCTGCGCTCGGCCCTTCCGGCTGGCTGGTTTATTGCTGATAAA
TCTGGAGCCGGTGAGCGTGGGTCTCGCGGTATCATTGCAGCACTGGGGCCAGATGGTAAGCCCTCCCGTA
TCGTAGTTATCTACACGACGGGGAGTCAGGCAACTATGGATGAACGAAATAGACAGATCGCTGAGATAGG
TGCCTCACTGATTAAGCATTGGTAACTGTCAGACCAAGTTTACTCATATATACTTTAGATTGATT
[38 nt withheld, positions 1046-1083]
A
[37 nt withheld, positions 1085-1121]
ATTTTGTTAAAATTCGCGTTAAATTTTTGTTAAATCAGCTCATTTTTTAACCAATAGGCCGAAATCGGCA
AAATCCCTTATAAATCAAAAGAATAGCCCGAGATAGGGT
[37 nt withheld, positions 1231-1267]
AAAGAACGTGGACTCCAACGTCAAAGG
[141 nt withheld, positions 1295-1435]
G
[125 nt withheld, positions 1437-1561]
AAAGGATCTAGGTGAAGATCCTTTTTGATAATCTCATGACCAAAATCCCTTAACGTGAGTTTTCGTTCCA
CTGAGCGTCAGACCCCGTAGAAAAGATCAAAGGATCTTCTTGAGATCCTTTTTTTCTGCGCGTAATCTGC
TGCTTGCAAACAAAAAAACCACCGCTACCAGCGGTGGTTTGTTTGCCGGATCAAGAGCTACCAACTCTTT
TTCCGAAGGTAACTGGCTTCAGCAGAGCGCAGATACCAAATACTGTCCTTCTAGTGTAGCCGTAGTTAGG
CCACCACTTCAAGAACTCTGTAGCACCGCCTACATACCTCGCTCTGCTAATCCTGTTACCAGTGGCTGCT
GCCAGTGGCGATAAGTCGTGTCTTACCGGGTTGGACTCAAGACGATAGTTACCGGATAAGGCGCAGCGGT
CGGGCTGAACGGGGGGTTCGTGCACACAGCCCAGCTTGGAGCGAACGACCTACACCGAACTGAGATACCT
ACAGCGTGAGCTATGAGAAAGCGCCACGCTTCCCGAAGGGAGAAAGGCGGACAGGTATCCGGTAAGCGGC
AGGGTCGGAACAGGAGAGCGCACGAGGGAGCTTCCAGGGGGAAACGCCTGGTATCTTTATAGTCCTGTCG
GGTTTCGCCACCTCTGACTTGAGCGTCGATTTTTGTGATGCTCGTCAGGGGGGCGGAGCCTATGGAAAAA
CGCCAGCAACGCGGCCTTTTTACGGTTCCTGGCCTTTTGCTGGCCTTTTGCTCACATGTTCTTTCCTGCG
TTATCCCCTGATTCTGTGGATAACCGTATTACCGCCTTTGAGTGAGCTGATACCGCTCGCCGCAGCCGAA
CGACCGAGCGCAGCGAGTCAGTGAGCGAGGAAGCGGAAGAGCGCCTGATGCGGTATTTTCTCCTTACGCA
TCTGTGCGGTATTTCACACCGCATGTGGTGCACTCTCAGTACACCGCATGTGGTGCACTCTCAGTACAAT
CTGCTCTGATGCCGCATAGTTAAGCCAGTATACACTCCGCTATCGCTACGTGACTGGGTCATGGCTGCGC
CCCGACACCCGCCAACACCCGCTGACGCGCCCTGACGGGCTTGTCTGCTCCCGGCATCCGCTTACAGACA
AGCTGTGACCGTCTCCGGGAGCTGCATGTGTCAGAGGTTTTCACCGTCATCACCGAAACGCGCGAGGCAG
CTGCGGTAAAGCTCATCAGCGTGGTCGTGCAGCGATTCACAGATGTCTGCCTGTTCATCCGCGTCCAGCT
CGTTGAGTTTCTCCAGAAGCGTTAATGTCTGGCTTCTGATAAAGCGGGCCATGTTAAGGGCGGTTTTTTC
CTGTTTGGTCACTGATGCCTCCGTGTAAGGGGGATTTCTGTTCATGGGGGTAATGATACCGATGAAACGA
GAGAGGATGCTCACGATACGGGTTACTGATGATGAACATGCCCGGTTACTGGAACGTTGTGAGGGTAAAC
AACTGGCGGTATGGATGCGGCGGGACCAGAGAAAAATCACTCAGGGTCAATGCCAGCGCTTCGTTAATAC
AGATGTAGGTGTTCCACAGGGTAGCCAGCAGCATCCTGCGATGCAGATCCGGAACATAATGGTGCAGGGC
GCTGACTTCCGCGTTTCCAGACTTTACGAAACACGGAAACCGAAGACCATTCATGTTGTTGCTCAGGTCG
CAGACGTTTTGCAGCAGCAGTCGCTTCACGTTCGCTCGCGTATCGGTGATTCATTCTGCTAACCAGTAAG
GCAACCCCGCCAGCCTAGCCGGGTCCTCAACGACAGGAGCACGATCATGCGCACCCGTGGCCAGGACCCA
ACGCTGCCCGAAATTCCGACACCATCGAATGGTGCAAAACCTTTCGCGGTATGGCATGATAGCGCCCGGA
AGAGAGTCAATTCAGGGTGGTGAATGTGAAACCAGTAACGTTATACGATGTCGCAGAGTATGCCGGTGTC
TCTTATCAGACCGTTTCCCGCGTGGTGAACCAGGCCAGCCACGTTTCTGCGAAAACGCGGGAAAAAGTGG
AAGCGGCGATGGCGGAGCTGAATTACATTCCCAACCGCGTGGCACAACAACTGGCGGGCAAACAGTCGTT
GCTGATTGGCGTTGCCACCTCCAGTCTGGCCCTGCACGCGCCGTCGCAAATTGTCGCGGCGATTAAATCT
CGCGCCGATCAACTGGGTGCCAGCGTGGTGGTGTCGATGGTAGAACGAAGCGGCGTCGAAGCCTGTAAAG
CGGCGGTGCACAATCTTCTCGCGCAACGCGTCAGTGGGCTGATCATTAACTATCCGCTGGATGACCAGGA
TGCCATTGCTGTGGAAGCTGCCTGCACTAATGTTCCGGCGTTATTTCTTGATGTCTCTGACCAGACACCC
ATCAACAGTATTATTTTCTCCCATGAAGACGGTACGCGACTGGGCGTGGAGCATCTGGTCGCATTGGGTC
ACCAGCAAATCGCGCTGTTAGCGGGCCCATTAAGTTCTGTCTCGGCGCGTCTGCGTCTGGCTGGCTGGCA
TAAATATCTCACTCGCAATCAAATTCAGCCGATAGCGGAACGGGAAGGCGACTGGAGTGCCATGTCCGGT
TTTCAACAAACCATGCAAATGCTGAATGAGGGCATCGTTCCCACTGCGATGCTGGTTGCCAACGATCAGA
TGGCGCTGGGCGCAATGCGCGCCATTACCGAGTCCGGGCTGCGCGTTGGTGCGGATATCTCGGTAGTGGG
ATACGACGATACCGAAGACAGCTCATGTTATATCCCGCCGTTAACCACCATCAAACAGGATTTTCGCCTG
CTGGGGCAAACCAGCGTGGACCGCTTGCTGCAACTCTCTCAGGGCCAGGCGGTGAAGGGCAATCAGCTGT
TGCCCGTCTCACTGGTGAAAAGAAAAACCACCCTGGCGCCCAATACGCAAACCGCCTCTCCCCGCGCGTT
GGCCGATTCATTAATGCAGCTGGCACGACAGGTTTCCCGACTGGAAAGCGGGCAGTGAGCGCAACGCAAT
TAATGTAAGTTAGCTCACTCATTAGGCACAATTCTCATGTTTGACAGCTTATCATCGACTGCACGGTGCA
CCAATGCTTCTGGCGTCAGGCAGCCATCGGAAGCTGTGGTATGGCTGTGCAGGTCGTAAATCACTGCATA
ATTCGTGTCGCTCAAGGCGCACTCCCGTTCTGGATAATGTTTTTTGCGCCGACATCATAACGGTTCTGGC
AAATATTCTGAAATGAGCTGTTGACAATTAATCATCGGCTCGTATAATGTGTGGAATTGTGAGCGGATAA
CAATTTCACACAGGAAACAGCCAGTCCGTTTAGGTGTTTTCACGAGCACTTCACCAACAAGGACCATAGA
TTATGAAAACTGAAGAAGGTAAACTGGTAATCTGGATTAACGGCGATAAAGGCTATAACGGTCTCGCTGA
AGTCGGTAAGAAATTCGAGAAAGATACCGGAATTAAAGTCACCGTTGAGCATCCGGATAAACTGGAAGAG
AAATTCCCACAGGTTGCGGCAACTGGCGATGGCCCTGACATTATCTTCTGGGCACACGACCGCTTTGGTG
GCTACGCTCAATCTGGCCTGTTGGCTGAAATCACCCCGGACAAAGCGTTCCAGGACAAGCTGTATCCGTT
TACCTGGGATGCCGTACGTTACAACGGCAAGCTGATTGCTTACCCGATCGCTGTTGAAGCGTTATCGCTG
ATTTATAACAAAGATCTGCTGCCGAACCCGCCAAAAACCTGGGAAGAGATCCCGGCGCTGGATAAAGAAC
TGAAAGCGAAAGGTAAGAGCGCGCTGATGTTCAACCTGCAAGAACCGTACTTCACCTGGCCGCTGATTGC
TGCTGACGGGGGTTATGCGTTCAAGTATGAAAACGGCAAGTACGACATTAAAGACGTGGGCGTGGATAAC
GCTGGCGCGAAAGCGGGTCTGACCTTCCTGGTTGACCTGATTAAAAACAAACACATGAATGCAGACACCG
ATTACTCCATCGCAGAAGCTGCCTTTAATAAAGGCGAAACAGCGATGACCATCAACGGCCCGTGGGCATG
GTCCAACATCGACACCAGCAAAGTGAATTATGGTGTAACGGTACTGCCGACCTTCAAGGGTCAACCATCC
AAACCGTTCGTTGGCGTGCTGAGCGCAGGTATTAACGCCGCCAGTCCGAACAAAGAGCTGGCAAAAGAGT
TCCTCGAAAACTATCTGCTGACTGATGAAGGTCTGGAAGCGGTTAATAAAGACAAACCGCTGGGTGCCGT
AGCGCTGAAGTCTTACGAGGAAGAGTTGGCGAAAGATCCACGTATTGCCGCCACCATGGAAAACGCCCAG
AAAGGTGAAATCATGCCGAACATCCCGCAGATGTCCGCTTTCTGGTATGCCGTGCGTACTGCGGTGATCA
ACGCCGCCAGCGGTCGTCAGACTGTCGATGAAGCCCTGAAAGACGCGCAGACTAATTCGAGCTCGAACAA
CAACAACAATAACAATAACAACAACCTCGGGATCGAGGGAAGGATTTCAGAATTTGAAAACCTGTATTTT
CAGGGCCATATGGGTGGGAGTTGGGGAGGGTCTATGTCAGAAGAGAAGCCTAAGGAGGGCGTGAAAACCG
AGAATGACCACATTAACTTGAAGGTTGCTGGACAGGATGGGTCCGTGGTTCAGTTCAAAATTAAACGCCA
CACACCGTTGTCGAAACTGATGAAAGCGTACAGCGAACGCCAGGGTCTTTCTATGCGTCAGATTCGCTTC
CGCTTTGATGGTCAACCGATTAATGAAACGGACACGCCGGCACAGCTGGAGATGGAGGATGAAGACACTA
TCGACGTATTTCAGCAGCAGACCGTCGTAGGGGGCTCCGGCGGAAGCGGGGGGTCGGGAGGTTCCATGAG
CGAAGAGAAACCAAAAGAAGGAGTTAAAACCGAAAACGACCATATCAACCTGAAGGTCGCCGGTCAGGAC
GGCTCAGTCGTGCAGTTCAAGATTAAACGTCATACCCCATTAAGTAAGCTGATGAAGGCGTATAGTGAGC
GCCAAGGCTTGTCGATGCGCCAGATTCGTTTTCGCTTTGATGGTCAGCCAATCAACGAAACCGACACCCC
GGCGCAGCTGGAAATGGAAGATGAAGATACCATCGATGTGTTCCAACAGCAAACGGTTGTTGGCGGAAGC
GGCGGGAGCGGTGGTAGCGGGGGTTCTATGTCCGAAGAAAAACCGAAAGAGGGTGTGAAGACTGAAAACG
ACCACATTAATCTGAAGGTGGCGGGCCAGGACGGTTCCGTTGTTCAGTTTAAAATCAAACGTCACACCCC
GCTGTCGAAACTGATGAAAGCCTATAGCGAACGTCAAGGGCTGAGCATGCGTCAAATTCGTTTTCGCTTT
GATGGTCAGCCAATCAACGAAACCGATACACCGGCGCAGCTGGAGATGGAAGACGAGGACACCATTGACG
TCTTCCAGCAACAAACTGTAGTGGGTGGCTCCGGTGGCTCTGGTGGGTCTGGTGGCTCGATGAGTGAGGA
AAAACCCAAAGAAGGCGTCAAGACTGAGAACGATCATATTAACCTGAAAGTCGCGGGTCAAGATGGTTCA
GTGGTGCAGTTCAAAATTAAACGCCACACCCCGCTGTCAAAGCTGATGAAAGCCTATAGTGAGCGTCAAG
GTCTGTCGATGCGCCAGATCCGCTTTCGCTTTGATGGTCAGCCAATCAACGAGACAGACACTCCGGCACA
ACTGGAGATGGAAGATGAAGACACCATCGATGTTTTTCAACAGCAGACCGTGGTGGGAGGGAGCGGCGGT
AGCGGGGGATCAGGTGGTAGTATGTCTGAGGAAAAGCCGAAGGAAGGGGTAAAGACCGAAAATGATCACA
TTAATCTGAAAGTTGCGGGCCAAGATGGTAGTGTAGTGCAATTTAAAATCAAGCGTCACACCCCGTTATC
TAAACTGATGAAAGCATATAGCGAACGCCAAGGCCTGTCTATGCGCCAGATTCGCTTTCGCTTTGACGGG
CAACCAATTAATGAAACGGACACCCCGGCACAACTGGAAATGGAAGACGAGGATACTATTGACGTGTTTC
AGCAACAGACAGTGGTCGGCGGCTCCGGTGGATCCGAAAACCTGTATTTTCAGGGCCATCATCATCATCA
TCACTGAAAGCTTGGCACTGGCCGTCGTTTTACAACGTCGTGACTGGGAAAACCCTGGCGTTACCCAACT
TAATCGCCTTGCAGCACATCCCCCTTTCGCCAGCTGGCGTAATAGCGAAGAGGCCCGCACCGATCGCCCT
TCCCAACAGTTGCGCAGCCTGAATGGCGAATGGCAGCTTGGCTGTTTTGGCGGATGAGATAAGATTTTCA
GCCTGATACAGATTAAATCAGAACGCAGAAGCGGTCTGATAAAACAGAATTTGCCTGGCGGCAGTAGCGC
GGTGGTCCCACCTGACCCCATGCCGAACTCAGAAGTGAAACGCCGTAGCGCCGATGGTAGTGTGGGGTCT
CCCCATGCGAGAGTAGGGAACTGCCAGGCATCAAATAAAACGAAAGGCTCAGTCGAAAGACTGGGCCTTT
CGTTTTATCTGTTGTTTGTCGGTGAACGCTCTCCTGAGTAGGACAAATCCGCCGGGAGCGGATTTGAACG
TTGCGAAGCAACGGCCCGGAGGGTGGCGGGCAGGACGCCCGCCATAAACTGCCAGGCATCAAA
