>Addgene plasmid #221067 | polySUMO3 | depositor partial sequence | sequence record 433087 | Insert
CATATGGGTGGGAGTTGGGGAGGGTCTATGTCAGAAGAGAAGCCTAAGGAGGGCGTGAAAACCGAGAATG
ACCACATTAACTTGAAGGTTGCTGGACAGGATGGGTCCGTGGTTCAGTTCAAAATTAAACGCCACACACC
GTTGTCGAAACTGATGAAAGCGTACAGCGAACGCCAGGGTCTTTCTATGCGTCAGATTCGCTTCCGCTTT
GATGGTCAACCGATTAATGAAACGGACACGCCGGCACAGCTGGAGATGGAGGATGAAGACACTATCGACG
TATTTCAGCAGCAGACCGTCGTAGGGGGCTCCGGCGGAAGCGGGGGGTCGGGAGGTTCCATGAGCGAAGA
GAAACCAAAAGAAGGAGTTAAAACCGAAAACGACCATATCAACCTGAAGGTCGCCGGTCAGGACGGCTCA
GTCGTGCAGTTCAAGATTAAACGTCATACCCCATTAAGTAAGCTGATGAAGGCGTATAGTGAGCGCCAAG
GCTTGTCGATGCGCCAGATTCGTTTTCGCTTTGATGGTCAGCCAATCAACGAAACCGACACCCCGGCGCA
GCTGGAAATGGAAGATGAAGATACCATCGATGTGTTCCAACAGCAAACGGTTGTTGGCGGAAGCGGCGGG
AGCGGTGGTAGCGGGGGTTCTATGTCCGAAGAAAAACCGAAAGAGGGTGTGAAGACTGAAAACGACCACA
TTAATCTGAAGGTGGCGGGCCAGGACGGTTCCGTTGTTCAGTTTAAAATCAAACGTCACACCCCGCTGTC
GAAACTGATGAAAGCCTATAGCGAACGTCAAGGGCTGAGCATGCGTCAAATTCGTTTTCGCTTTGATGGT
CAGCCAATCAACGAAACCGATACACCGGCGCAGCTGGAGATGGAAGACGAGGACACCATTGACGTCTTCC
AGCAACAAACTGTAGTGGGTGGCTCCGGTGGCTCTGGTGGGTCTGGTGGCTCGATGAGTGAGGAAAAACC
CAAAGAAGGCGTCAAGACTGAGAACGATCATATTAACCTGAAAGTCGCGGGTCAAGATGGTTCAGTGGTG
CAGTTCAAAATTAAACGCCACACCCCGCTGTCAAAGCTGATGAAAGCCTATAGTGAGCGTCAAGGTCTGT
CGATGCGCCAGATCCGCTTTCGCTTTGATGGTCAGCCAATCAACGAGACAGACACTCCGGCACAACTGGA
GATGGAAGATGAAGACACCATCGATGTTTTTCAACAGCAGACCGTGGTGGGAGGGAGCGGCGGTAGCGGG
GGATCAGGTGGTAGTATGTCTGAGGAAAAGCCGAAGGAAGGGGTAAAGACCGAAAATGATCACATTAATC
TGAAAGTTGCGGGCCAAGATGGTAGTGTAGTGCAATTTAAAATCAAGCGTCACACCCCGTTATCTAAACT
GATGAAAGCATATAGCGAACGCCAAGGCCTGTCTATGCGCCAGATTCGCTTTCGCTTTGACGGGCAACCA
ATTAATGAAACGGACACCCCGGCACAACTGGAAATGGAAGACGAGGATACTATTGACGTGTTTCAGCAAC
AGACAGTGGTCGGCGGCTCCGGTGGATCC
